>Addgene plasmid #161427 | pDONR221-SLCO6A1_STOP | addgene full sequence | sequence record 433211 | Addgene NGS Result
CTTTCCTGCGTTATCCCCTGATTCTGTGGATAACCGTATTACCGCCTTTGAGTGAGCTGATACCGCTCGC
CGCAGCCGAACGACCGAGCGCAGCGAGTCAGTGAGCGAGGAAGCGGAAGAGCGCCCAATACGCAAACCGC
CTCTCCCCGCGCGTTGGCCGATTCATTAATGCAGCTGGCACGACAGGTTTCCCGACTGGAAAGCGGGCAG
TGAGCGCAACGCAATTAATACGCGTACCGCTAGCCAGGAAGAGTTTGTAGAAACGCAAAAAGGCCATCCG
TCAGGATGGCCTTCTGCTTAGTTTGATGCCTGGCAGTTTATGGCGGGCGTCCTGCCCGCCACCCTCCGGG
CCGTTGCTTCACAACGTTCAAATCCGCTCCCGGCGGATTTGTCCTACTCAGGAGAGCGTTCACCGACAAA
CAACAGATAAAACGAAAGGCCCAGTCTTCCGACTGAGCCTTTCGTTTTATTTGATGCCTGGCAGTTCCCT
ACTCTCGCGTTAACGCTAGCATGGATGTTTTCCCAGTCACGACGTTGTAAAACGACGGCCAGTCTTAAGC
TCGGGCCCCAAATAATGATTTTATTTTGACTGATAGTGACCTGTTCGTTGCAACACATTGATGAGCAATG
CTTTTTTATAATGCCAACTTTGTACAAAAAAGCAGGCTCCACCATGTTCGTGGGAGTGGCAAGGCACAGC
GGATCCCAGGACGAGGTGAGCAGGGGAGTGGAGCCTCTGGAGGCAGCAAGAGCACAGCCAGCAAAGGATC
GGAGAGCCAAGGGCACCCCTAAGAGCTCCAAGCCAGGCAAGAAGCACCGGTACCTGAGACTGCTGCCTGA
GGCCCTGATCAGGTTCGGCGGCTTTCGGAAGAGAAAGAAGGCCAAGTCTAGCGTGTCCAAGAAGCCCGGC
GAGGTGGACGATTCTCTGGAGCAGCCTTGTGGCCTGGGCTGCCTGGTGTCCACCTGCTGTGAGTGCTGTA
ACAATATCCGCTGTTTCATGATCTTTTACTGTATCCTGCTGATCTGCCAGGGCGTGGTGTTCGGCCTGAT
CGACGTGTCCATCGGCGATTTTCAGAAGGAGTACCAGCTGAAGACCATCGAGAAGCTGGCCCTGGAGAAG
TCTTATGACATCTCCTCTGGCCTGGTGGCCATCTTCATCGCCTTTTACGGCGATCGGAAGAAAGTGATCT
GGTTCGTGGCCAGCTCCTTTCTGATCGGACTGGGATCTCTGCTGTGCGCATTCCCAAGCATCAACGAGGA
GAATAAGCAGTCCAAAGTGGGCATCGAGGACATCTGTGAGGAGATCAAGGTGGTGTCTGGCTGCCAGTCT
AGCGGCATCTCTTTCCAGAGCAAGTATCTGAGCTTCTTTATCCTGGGACAGACCGTGCAGGGAATCGCAG
GCATGCCCCTGTACATCCTGGGCATCACCTTTATCGATGAGAACGTGGCCACACACAGCGCCGGCATCTA
TCTGGGCATCGCCGAGTGCACATCCATGATCGGCTACGCACTGGGATATGTGCTGGGAGCACCACTGGTG
AAGGTGCCTGAGAACACCACATCCGCCACCAATACCACAGTGAACAATGGCTCTCCTGAGTGGCTGTGGA
CATGGTGGATCAATTTCCTGTTTGCCGCCGTGGTGGCCTGGTGTACCCTGATCCCACTGAGCTGCTTCCC
AAACAATATGCCCGGCTCCACAAGGATCAAGGCCAGGAAGCGCAAGCAGCTGCACTTCTTTGACAGCCGC
CTGAAGGATCTGAAGCTGGGCACCAACATCAAGGACCTGTGCGCCGCCCTGTGGATCCTGATGAAGAATC
CCGTGCTGATCTGCCTGGCCCTGTCTAAGGCCACAGAGTACCTGGTCATCATCGGCGCCAGCGAGTTCCT
GCCTATCTATCTGGAGAACCAGTTTATCCTGACCCCAACAGTGGCAACCACACTGGCAGGACTGGTGCTG
ATCCCTGGAGGCGCCCTGGGACAGCTGCTGGGAGGCGTGATCGTGTCCACCCTGGAGATGTCTTGTAAGG
CCCTGATGCGGTTCATCATGGTGACATCCGTGATCTCTCTGATCCTGCTGGTGTTCATCATCTTTGTGAG
ATGCAACCCAGTGCAGTTTGCCGGCATCAATGAGGACTACGATGGCACCGGCAAGCTGGGCAACCTGACA
GCCCCCTGTAATGAGAAGTGCCGGTGTTCCTCTAGCATCTATTCCTCTATCTGCGGCAGAGACGATATCG
AGTACTTCTCTCCCTGTTTTGCCGGCTGCACCTATAGCAAGGCCCAGAACCAGAAGAAGATGTACTATAA
TTGCAGCTGTATCAAGGAGGGACTGATCACAGCAGACGCAGAGGGCGACTTCATCGATGCAAGGCCCGGC
AAGTGTGATGCCAAGTGCTACAAGCTGCCTCTGTTTATCGCCTTCATCTTTTCCACCCTGATCTTCAGCG
GCTTTTCCGGCGTGCCAATCGTGCTGGCCATGACAAGGGTGGTGCCAGACAAGCTGCGCAGCCTGGCCCT
GGGCGTGTCCTATGTGATCCTGAGAATCTTCGGCACCATCCCCGGCCCTTCCATCTTTAAGATGTCTGGC
GAGACAAGCTGCATCCTGAGGGATGTGAACAAGTGTGGCCACACCGGCCGCTGCTGGATCTACAATAAGA
CAAAGATGGCCTTCCTGCTGGTGGGCATCTGCTTCCTGTGCAAGCTGTGCACCATCATCTTCACCACAAT
CGCCTTCTTTATCTATAAGAGGCGCCTGAACGAGAATACCGACTTTCCAGATGTGACAGTGAAGAACCCC
AAGGTGAAGAAGAAGGAGGAGACCGATCTGTAAGACCCAGCTTTCTTGTACAAAGTTGGCATTATAAGAA
AGCATTGCTTATCAATTTGTTGCAACGAACAGGTCACTATCAGTCAAAATAAAATCATTATTTGCCATCC
AGCTGATATCCCCTATAGTGAGTCGTATTACATGGTCATAGCTGTTTCCTGGCAGCTCTGGCCCGTGTCT
CAAAATCTCTGATGTTACATTGCACAAGATAAAAATATATCATCATGAACAATAAAACTGTCTGCTTACA
TAAACAGTAATACAAGGGGTGTTATGAGCCATATTCAACGGGAAACGTCGAGGCCGCGATTAAATTCCAA
CATGGATGCTGATTTATATGGGTATAAATGGGCTCGCGATAATGTCGGGCAATCAGGTGCGACAATCTAT
CGCTTGTATGGGAAGCCCGATGCGCCAGAGTTGTTTCTGAAACATGGCAAAGGTAGCGTTGCCAATGATG
TTACAGATGAGATGGTCAGACTAAACTGGCTGACGGAATTTATGCCTCTTCCGACCATCAAGCATTTTAT
CCGTACTCCTGATGATGCATGGTTACTCACCACTGCGATCCCCGGAAAAACAGCATTCCAGGTATTAGAA
GAATATCCTGATTCAGGTGAAAATATTGTTGATGCGCTGGCAGTGTTCCTGCGCCGGTTGCATTCGATTC
CTGTTTGTAATTGTCCTTTTAACAGCGATCGCGTATTTCGTCTCGCTCAGGCGCAATCACGAATGAATAA
CGGTTTGGTTGATGCGAGTGATTTTGATGACGAGCGTAATGGCTGGCCTGTTGAACAAGTCTGGAAAGAA
ATGCATAAACTTTTGCCATTCTCACCGGATTCAGTCGTCACTCATGGTGATTTCTCACTTGATAACCTTA
TTTTTGACGAGGGGAAATTAATAGGTTGTATTGATGTTGGACGAGTCGGAATCGCAGACCGATACCAGGA
TCTTGCCATCCTATGGAACTGCCTCGGTGAGTTTTCTCCTTCATTACAGAAACGGCTTTTTCAAAAATAT
GGTATTGATAATCCTGATATGAATAAATTGCAGTTTCATTTGATGCTCGATGAGTTTTTCTAATCAGAAT
TGGTTAATTGGTTGTAACACTGGCAGAGCATTACGCTGACTTGACGGGACGGCGCAAGCTCATGACCAAA
ATCCCTTAACGTGAGTTACGCGTCGTTCCACTGAGCGTCAGACCCCGTAGAAAAGATCAAAGGATCTTCT
TGAGATCCTTTTTTTCTGCGCGTAATCTGCTGCTTGCAAACAAAAAAACCACCGCTACCAGCGGTGGTTT
GTTTGCCGGATCAAGAGCTACCAACTCTTTTTCCGAAGGTAACTGGCTTCAGCAGAGCGCAGATACCAAA
TACTGTTCTTCTAGTGTAGCCGTAGTTAGGCCACCACTTCAAGAACTCTGTAGCACCGCCTACATACCTC
GCTCTGCTAATCCTGTTACCAGTGGCTGCTGCCAGTGGCGATAAGTCGTGTCTTACCGGGTTGGACTCAA
GACGATAGTTACCGGATAAGGCGCAGCGGTCGGGCTGAACGGGGGGTTCGTGCACACAGCCCAGCTTGGA
GCGAACGACCTACACCGAACTGAGATACCTACAGCGTGAGCTATGAGAAAGCGCCACGCTTCCCGAAGGG
AGAAAGGCGGACAGGTATCCGGTAAGCGGCAGGGTCGGAACAGGAGAGCGCACGAGGGAGCTTCCAGGGG
GAAACGCCTGGTATCTTTATAGTCCTGTCGGGTTTCGCCACCTCTGACTTGAGCGTCGATTTTTGTGATG
CTCGTCAGGGGGGCGGAGCCTATGGAAAAACGCCAGCAACGCGGCCTTTTTACGGTTCCTGGCCTTTTGC
TGGCCTTTTGCTCACATGTT
Features (pLannotate 1.2.2; 10 found; start..end, strand, type, name):
    121..213     +  CDS            lacI (fragment): lac repressor; lacI; The lac repressor binds to the lac operator to inhibit transcription in E. coli. This inhibition can be relieved by adding lactose or isopropyl-β-D-thiogalactopyranoside (IPTG).
    268..295     -  terminator     rrnB T2 terminator: transcription terminator T2 from the E. coli rrnB gene
    427..470     +  terminator     rrnB T1 terminator: Escherichia coli rrnB; transcription terminator T1 from the E. coli rrnB gene
    517..553     -  CDS            lacZα (fragment): LacZα fragment of β-galactosidase; lacZ fragment
    569..668     +  protein_bind   attL1: mutant version of attL; recombination site for the Gateway® LR reaction LR Clonase™
    674..2830    +  CDS            SLCO6A1: SO6A1_HUMAN - Also known as OATP6A1, SLC21A19. Experimental evidence at protein level: Swiss-Prot protein existence level 1. From Homo sapiens (Human).
   2835..2934    -  protein_bind   attL2: mutant version of attL; recombination site for the Gateway® LR reaction LR Clonase™
   2952..2970    -  promoter       T7 promoter: promoter for bacteriophage T7 RNA polymerase
   3104..3913    +  CDS            KanR: aminoglycoside phosphotransferase; aph(3')-Ia; confers resistance to kanamycin in bacteria or G418 (Geneticin®) in eukaryotes
   4060..4648    +  rep_origin     ori: high-copy-number ColE1/pMB1/pBR322/pUC origin of replication
