>Addgene plasmid #161427 | pDONR221-SLCO6A1_STOP | analyzer sequence | sequence record 312788
CTTTCCTGCGTTATCCCCTGATTCTGTGGATAACCGTATTACCGCCTTTGAGTGAGCTGATACCGCTCGC
CGCAGCCGAACGACCGAGCGCAGCGAGTCAGTGAGCGAGGAAGCGGAAGAGCGCCCAATACGCAAACCGC
CTCTCCCCGCGCGTTGGCCGATTCATTAATGCAGCTGGCACGACAGGTTTCCCGACTGGAAAGCGGGCAG
TGAGCGCAACGCAATTAATACGCGTACCGCTAGCCAGGAAGAGTTTGTAGAAACGCAAAAAGGCCATCCG
TCAGGATGGCCTTCTGCTTAGTTTGATGCCTGGCAGTTTATGGCGGGCGTCCTGCCCGCCACCCTCCGGG
CCGTTGCTTCACAACGTTCAAATCCGCTCCCGGCGGATTTGTCCTACTCAGGAGAGCGTTCACCGACAAA
CAACAGATAAAACGAAAGGCCCAGTCTTCCGACTGAGCCTTTCGTTTTATTTGATGCCTGGCAGTTCCCT
ACTCTCGCGTTAACGCTAGCATGGATGTTTTCCCAGTCACGACGTTGTAAAACGACGGCCAGTCTTAAGC
TCGGGCCCCAAATAATGATTTTATTTTGACTGATAGTGACCTGTTCGTTGCAACACATTGATGAGCAATG
CTTTTTTATAATGCCAACTTTGTACAAAAAAGCAGGCTCCACCATGTTCGTGGGAGTGGCAAGGCACAGC
GGATCCCAGGACGAGGTGAGCAGGGGAGTGGAGCCTCTGGAGGCAGCAAGAGCACAGCCAGCAAAGGATC
GGAGAGCCAAGGGCACCCCTAAGAGCTCCAAGCCAGGCAAGAAGCACCGGTACCTGAGACTGCTGCCTGA
GGCCCTGATCAGGTTCGGCGGCTTTCGGAAGAGAAAGAAGGCCAAGTCTAGCGTGTCCAAGAAGCCCGGC
GAGGTGGACGATTCTCTGGAGCAGCCTTGTGGCCTGGGCTGCCTGGTGTCCACCTGCTGTGAGTGCTGTA
ACAATATCCGCTGTTTCATGATCTTTTACTGTATCCTGCTGATCTGCCAGGGCGTGGTGTTCGGCCTGAT
CGACGTGTCCATCGGCGATTTTCAGAAGGAGTACCAGCTGAAGACCATCGAGAAGCTGGCCCTGGAGAAG
TCTTATGACATCTCCTCTGGCCTGGTGGCCATCTTCATCGCCTTTTACGGCGATCGGAAGAAAGTGATCT
GGTTCGTGGCCAGCTCCTTTCTGATCGGACTGGGATCTCTGCTGTGCGCATTCCCAAGCATCAACGAGGA
GAATAAGCAGTCCAAAGTGGGCATCGAGGACATCTGTGAGGAGATCAAGGTGGTGTCTGGCTGCCAGTCT
AGCGGCATCTCTTTCCAGAGCAAGTATCTGAGCTTCTTTATCCTGGGACAGACCGTGCAGGGAATCGCAG
GCATGCCCCTGTACATCCTGGGCATCACCTTTATCGATGAGAACGTGGCCACACACAGCGCCGGCATCTA
TCTGGGCATCGCCGAGTGCACATCCATGATCGGCTACGCACTGGGATATGTGCTGGGAGCACCACTGGTG
AAGGTGCCTGAGAACACCACATCCGCCACCAATACCACAGTGAACAATGGCTCTCCTGAGTGGCTGTGGA
CATGGTGGATCAATTTCCTGTTTGCCGCCGTGGTGGCCTGGTGTACCCTGATCCCACTGAGCTGCTTCCC
AAACAATATGCCCGGCTCCACAAGGATCAAGGCCAGGAAGCGCAAGCAGCTGCACTTCTTTGACAGCCGC
CTGAAGGATCTGAAGCTGGGCACCAACATCAAGGACCTGTGCGCCGCCCTGTGGATCCTGATGAAGAATC
CCGTGCTGATCTGCCTGGCCCTGTCTAAGGCCACAGAGTACCTGGTCATCATCGGCGCCAGCGAGTTCCT
GCCTATCTATCTGGAGAACCAGTTTATCCTGACCCCAACAGTGGCAACCACACTGGCAGGACTGGTGCTG
ATCCCTGGAGGCGCCCTGGGACAGCTGCTGGGAGGCGTGATCGTGTCCACCCTGGAGATGTCTTGTAAGG
CCCTGATGCGGTTCATCATGGTGACATCCGTGATCTCTCTGATCCTGCTGGTGTTCATCATCTTTGTGAG
ATGCAACCCAGTGCAGTTTGCCGGCATCAATGAGGACTACGATGGCACCGGCAAGCTGGGCAACCTGACA
GCCCCCTGTAATGAGAAGTGCCGGTGTTCCTCTAGCATCTATTCCTCTATCTGCGGCAGAGACGATATCG
AGTACTTCTCTCCCTGTTTTGCCGGCTGCACCTATAGCAAGGCCCAGAACCAGAAGAAGATGTACTATAA
TTGCAGCTGTATCAAGGAGGGACTGATCACAGCAGACGCAGAGGGCGACTTCATCGATGCAAGGCCCGGC
AAGTGTGATGCCAAGTGCTACAAGCTGCCTCTGTTTATCGCCTTCATCTTTTCCACCCTGATCTTCAGCG
GCTTTTCCGGCGTGCCAATCGTGCTGGCCATGACAAGGGTGGTGCCAGACAAGCTGCGCAGCCTGGCCCT
GGGCGTGTCCTATGTGATCCTGAGAATCTTCGGCACCATCCCCGGCCCTTCCATCTTTAAGATGTCTGGC
GAGACAAGCTGCATCCTGAGGGATGTGAACAAGTGTGGCCACACCGGCCGCTGCTGGATCTACAATAAGA
CAAAGATGGCCTTCCTGCTGGTGGGCATCTGCTTCCTGTGCAAGCTGTGCACCATCATCTTCACCACAAT
CGCCTTCTTTATCTATAAGAGGCGCCTGAACGAGAATACCGACTTTCCAGATGTGACAGTGAAGAACCCC
AAGGTGAAGAAGAAGGAGGAGACCGATCTGTAAGACCCAGCTTTCTTGTACAAAGTTGGCATTATAAGAA
AGCATTGCTTATCAATTTGTTGCAACGAACAGGTCACTATCAGTCAAAATAAAATCATTATTTGCCATCC
AGCTGATATCCCCTATAGTGAGTCGTATTACATGGTCATAGCTGTTTCCTGGCAGCTCTGGCCCGTGTCT
CAAAATCTCTGATGTTACATTGCACAAGATAAAATAATATCATCATGAACAATAAAACTGTCTGCTTACA
TAAACAGTAATACAAGGGGTGTTATGAGCCATATTCAACGGGAAACGTCGAGGCCGCGATTAAATTCCAA
CATGGATGCTGATTTATATGGGTATAAATGGGCTCGCGATAATGTCGGGCAATCAGGTGCGACAATCTAT
CGCTTGTATGGGAAGCCCGATGCGCCAGAGTTGTTTCTGAAACATGGCAAAGGTAGCGTTGCCAATGATG
TTACAGATGAGATGGTCAGACTAAACTGGCTGACGGAATTTATGCCTCTTCCGACCATCAAGCATTTTAT
CCGTACTCCTGATGATGCATGGTTACTCACCACTGCGATCCCCGGAAAAACAGCATTCCAGGTATTAGAA
GAATATCCTGATTCAGGTGAAAATATTGTTGATGCGCTGGCAGTGTTCCTGCGCCGGTTGCATTCGATTC
CTGTTTGTAATTGTCCTTTTAACAGCGATCGCGTATTTCGTCTCGCTCAGGCGCAATCACGAATGAATAA
CGGTTTGGTTGATGCGAGTGATTTTGATGACGAGCGTAATGGCTGGCCTGTTGAACAAGTCTGGAAAGAA
ATGCATAAACTTTTGCCATTCTCACCGGATTCAGTCGTCACTCATGGTGATTTCTCACTTGATAACCTTA
TTTTTGACGAGGGGAAATTAATAGGTTGTATTGATGTTGGACGAGTCGGAATCGCAGACCGATACCAGGA
TCTTGCCATCCTATGGAACTGCCTCGGTGAGTTTTCTCCTTCATTACAGAAACGGCTTTTTCAAAAATAT
GGTATTGATAATCCTGATATGAATAAATTGCAGTTTCATTTGATGCTCGATGAGTTTTTCTAATCAGAAT
TGGTTAATTGGTTGTAACACTGGCAGAGCATTACGCTGACTTGACGGGACGGCGCAAGCTCATGACCAAA
ATCCCTTAACGTGAGTTACGCGTCGTTCCACTGAGCGTCAGACCCCGTAGAAAAGATCAAAGGATCTTCT
TGAGATCCTTTTTTTCTGCGCGTAATCTGCTGCTTGCAAACAAAAAAACCACCGCTACCAGCGGTGGTTT
GTTTGCCGGATCAAGAGCTACCAACTCTTTTTCCGAAGGTAACTGGCTTCAGCAGAGCGCAGATACCAAA
TACTGTTCTTCTAGTGTAGCCGTAGTTAGGCCACCACTTCAAGAACTCTGTAGCACCGCCTACATACCTC
GCTCTGCTAATCCTGTTACCAGTGGCTGCTGCCAGTGGCGATAAGTCGTGTCTTACCGGGTTGGACTCAA
GACGATAGTTACCGGATAAGGCGCAGCGGTCGGGCTGAACGGGGGGTTCGTGCACACAGCCCAGCTTGGA
GCGAACGACCTACACCGAACTGAGATACCTACAGCGTGAGCTATGAGAAAGCGCCACGCTTCCCGAAGGG
AGAAAGGCGGACAGGTATCCGGTAAGCGGCAGGGTCGGAACAGGAGAGCGCACGAGGGAGCTTCCAGGGG
GAAACGCCTGGTATCTTTATAGTCCTGTCGGGTTTCGCCACCTCTGACTTGAGCGTCGATTTTTGTGATG
CTCGTCAGGGGGGCGGAGCCTATGGAAAAACGCCAGCAACGCGGCCTTTTTACGGTTCCTGGCCTTTTGC
TGGCCTTTTGCTCACATGTT
Features (pLannotate 1.2.2; 10 found; start..end, strand, type, name):
    121..213     +  CDS            lacI (fragment): lac repressor; lacI; The lac repressor binds to the lac operator to inhibit transcription in E. coli. This inhibition can be relieved by adding lactose or isopropyl-β-D-thiogalactopyranoside (IPTG).
    268..295     -  terminator     rrnB T2 terminator: transcription terminator T2 from the E. coli rrnB gene
    427..470     +  terminator     rrnB T1 terminator: Escherichia coli rrnB; transcription terminator T1 from the E. coli rrnB gene
    517..553     -  CDS            lacZα (fragment): LacZα fragment of β-galactosidase; lacZ fragment
    569..668     +  protein_bind   attL1: mutant version of attL; recombination site for the Gateway® LR reaction LR Clonase™
    674..2830    +  CDS            SLCO6A1: SO6A1_HUMAN - Also known as OATP6A1, SLC21A19. Experimental evidence at protein level: Swiss-Prot protein existence level 1. From Homo sapiens (Human).
   2835..2934    -  protein_bind   attL2: mutant version of attL; recombination site for the Gateway® LR reaction LR Clonase™
   2952..2970    -  promoter       T7 promoter: promoter for bacteriophage T7 RNA polymerase
   3104..3913    +  CDS            KanR: aminoglycoside phosphotransferase; aph(3')-Ia; confers resistance to kanamycin in bacteria or G418 (Geneticin®) in eukaryotes
   4060..4648    +  rep_origin     ori: high-copy-number ColE1/pMB1/pBR322/pUC origin of replication
