[The description below was written by a language model from this plasmid's Addgene catalogue record and pLannotate feature annotations shown in this document.]
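Description:
pDONR221-SLCO6A1_STOP is a Gateway entry clone built on the pDONR221 backbone, carrying a codon-optimized open reading frame for human SLCO6A1 (also known as OATP6A1, OATPY or CT48), a member of the solute carrier organic anion transporter family. The sequenced plasmid is about 4.7 kb. It is maintained in E. coli through a high-copy ColE1/pUC-type origin and selected with kanamycin through an aminoglycoside phosphotransferase (KanR) gene. Although the catalogue lists the vector type as mammalian expression, the feature table shows no eukaryotic promoter or polyadenylation signal around the insert, so the plasmid itself serves as a shuttle for the ORF rather than as an expression construct.

The roughly 2.2 kb SLCO6A1 coding sequence sits between attL1 and attL2 sites, the recombination sites used in the Gateway LR reaction. LR Clonase can therefore transfer the ORF directionally into any attR-containing destination vector, which then supplies the promoter, tags and selection appropriate for the chosen host. Because this version retains a stop codon at the end of the ORF, it suits expression of the untagged protein or N-terminal fusions, but not C-terminal fusions; a companion clone without the stop codon exists for that purpose. Upstream rrnB T1 and T2 terminators insulate the insert from read-through transcription in bacteria. A T7 promoter lies beyond attL2, pointing back toward the insert on the opposite strand, and the short lacI and lacZα fragments annotated are backbone remnants. M13 forward and reverse primer sites flank the cassette for sequence verification. The clone belongs to a consortium collection of solute carrier transporter ORFs assembled to support functional studies and drug discovery on this protein family.
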