Addgene plasmid #161427: pDONR221-SLCO6A1_STOP
Purpose: Gateway entry clone with codon-optimized ORF sequence for subcloning into custom expression vectors. Contains a STOP codon at the end of the codon-optimized ORF sequence.
Depositing lab: RESOLUTE Consortium & Giulio Superti-Furga. Depositing organization: CeMM Research Center for Molecular Medicine. Publication: The RESOLUTE consortium: unlocking SLC transporters for drug discovery. Superti-Furga G, Lackner D, Wiedmer T, Ingles-Prieto A, Barbosa B, Girardi E, Goldmann U, Gurtl B, Klavins K, Klimek C, Lindinger S, Lineiro-Retes E, Muller AC, Onstein S, Redinger G, Reil D, Sedlyarov V, Wolf G, Crawford M, Everley R, ... Steppan CM. Nat Rev Drug Discov. 2020 Jul;19(7):429-430. doi: 10.1038/d41573-020-00056-6. PubMed 32265506.
Backbone
  Vector backbone: pDONR221
  Backbone manufacturer: ThermoFisher Scientific
  Backbone size w/o insert (bp): 2550
  Vector type: Mammalian Expression
Growth in bacteria
  Bacterial resistance: Kanamycin, 50 μg/mL
  Growth temperature: 37°C
  Growth strain: NEB Stable
  Copy number: High Copy
Gene/Insert
  Gene/Insert name: SLCO6A1 (alt name: OATP6A1, OATPY, MGC26949, CT48)
  Species: H. sapiens (human)
  Insert size (bp): 2160
  Entrez Gene: SLCO6A1 (a.k.a. GST, CT48, OATPY, OATP6A1, MGC26949)
  Cloning method: Gateway Cloning
  Sequencing primers: 5′ M13-fwd; 3′ M13-rev
Terms and licenses: Academic/Nonprofit Terms; Industry Terms
Depositor comments: This plasmid contains a STOP codon at the end of the codon-optimized ORF. For the version of this plasmid that does not contain a STOP codon, please see Addgene plasmid 132261 For more information on the full Resolute plasmid collection, please see www.addgene.org/depositor-collections/re-solute/. Please provide your feedback on this plasmid to the RESOLUTE consortium by filling out their RESOLUTE repository feedback form: https://forms.office.com/Pages/ResponsePage.aspx?id=0e05yklzmkS7rjFGQL4N7z4feCLQvEJAmVcOCM_u885UN1JJRko0Ukg4TVQwNTZLOUxPQVJWT1NHUCQlQCN0PWcu
How to cite: pDONR221-SLCO6A1_STOP was a gift from RESOLUTE Consortium & Giulio Superti-Furga (Addgene plasmid # 161427 ; http://n2t.net/addgene:161427 ; RRID:Addgene_161427)
