>Addgene plasmid #161427 | pDONR221-SLCO6A1_STOP | depositor partial sequence | sequence record 312789 | Codon-optimized ORF of SLCO6A1
ATGTTCGTGGGAGTGGCAAGGCACAGCGGATCCCAGGACGAGGTGAGCAGGGGAGTGGAGCCTCTGGAGG
CAGCAAGAGCACAGCCAGCAAAGGATCGGAGAGCCAAGGGCACCCCTAAGAGCTCCAAGCCAGGCAAGAA
GCACCGGTACCTGAGACTGCTGCCTGAGGCCCTGATCAGGTTCGGCGGCTTTCGGAAGAGAAAGAAGGCC
AAGTCTAGCGTGTCCAAGAAGCCCGGCGAGGTGGACGATTCTCTGGAGCAGCCTTGTGGCCTGGGCTGCC
TGGTGTCCACCTGCTGTGAGTGCTGTAACAATATCCGCTGTTTCATGATCTTTTACTGTATCCTGCTGAT
CTGCCAGGGCGTGGTGTTCGGCCTGATCGACGTGTCCATCGGCGATTTTCAGAAGGAGTACCAGCTGAAG
ACCATCGAGAAGCTGGCCCTGGAGAAGTCTTATGACATCTCCTCTGGCCTGGTGGCCATCTTCATCGCCT
TTTACGGCGATCGGAAGAAAGTGATCTGGTTCGTGGCCAGCTCCTTTCTGATCGGACTGGGATCTCTGCT
GTGCGCATTCCCAAGCATCAACGAGGAGAATAAGCAGTCCAAAGTGGGCATCGAGGACATCTGTGAGGAG
ATCAAGGTGGTGTCTGGCTGCCAGTCTAGCGGCATCTCTTTCCAGAGCAAGTATCTGAGCTTCTTTATCC
TGGGACAGACCGTGCAGGGAATCGCAGGCATGCCCCTGTACATCCTGGGCATCACCTTTATCGATGAGAA
CGTGGCCACACACAGCGCCGGCATCTATCTGGGCATCGCCGAGTGCACATCCATGATCGGCTACGCACTG
GGATATGTGCTGGGAGCACCACTGGTGAAGGTGCCTGAGAACACCACATCCGCCACCAATACCACAGTGA
ACAATGGCTCTCCTGAGTGGCTGTGGACATGGTGGATCAATTTCCTGTTTGCCGCCGTGGTGGCCTGGTG
TACCCTGATCCCACTGAGCTGCTTCCCAAACAATATGCCCGGCTCCACAAGGATCAAGGCCAGGAAGCGC
AAGCAGCTGCACTTCTTTGACAGCCGCCTGAAGGATCTGAAGCTGGGCACCAACATCAAGGACCTGTGCG
CCGCCCTGTGGATCCTGATGAAGAATCCCGTGCTGATCTGCCTGGCCCTGTCTAAGGCCACAGAGTACCT
GGTCATCATCGGCGCCAGCGAGTTCCTGCCTATCTATCTGGAGAACCAGTTTATCCTGACCCCAACAGTG
GCAACCACACTGGCAGGACTGGTGCTGATCCCTGGAGGCGCCCTGGGACAGCTGCTGGGAGGCGTGATCG
TGTCCACCCTGGAGATGTCTTGTAAGGCCCTGATGCGGTTCATCATGGTGACATCCGTGATCTCTCTGAT
CCTGCTGGTGTTCATCATCTTTGTGAGATGCAACCCAGTGCAGTTTGCCGGCATCAATGAGGACTACGAT
GGCACCGGCAAGCTGGGCAACCTGACAGCCCCCTGTAATGAGAAGTGCCGGTGTTCCTCTAGCATCTATT
CCTCTATCTGCGGCAGAGACGATATCGAGTACTTCTCTCCCTGTTTTGCCGGCTGCACCTATAGCAAGGC
CCAGAACCAGAAGAAGATGTACTATAATTGCAGCTGTATCAAGGAGGGACTGATCACAGCAGACGCAGAG
GGCGACTTCATCGATGCAAGGCCCGGCAAGTGTGATGCCAAGTGCTACAAGCTGCCTCTGTTTATCGCCT
TCATCTTTTCCACCCTGATCTTCAGCGGCTTTTCCGGCGTGCCAATCGTGCTGGCCATGACAAGGGTGGT
GCCAGACAAGCTGCGCAGCCTGGCCCTGGGCGTGTCCTATGTGATCCTGAGAATCTTCGGCACCATCCCC
GGCCCTTCCATCTTTAAGATGTCTGGCGAGACAAGCTGCATCCTGAGGGATGTGAACAAGTGTGGCCACA
CCGGCCGCTGCTGGATCTACAATAAGACAAAGATGGCCTTCCTGCTGGTGGGCATCTGCTTCCTGTGCAA
GCTGTGCACCATCATCTTCACCACAATCGCCTTCTTTATCTATAAGAGGCGCCTGAACGAGAATACCGAC
TTTCCAGATGTGACAGTGAAGAACCCCAAGGTGAAGAAGAAGGAGGAGACCGATCTGTAA
